Addgene plasmid #211033: pBiT3.1-C_WDR12:1-423
Purpose: Mammalian expression of full-length human WDR12. C-terminal HiBiT tag.
Depositing lab: Cheryl Arrowsmith. Depositing organization: University of Toronto. Publication: A Target Class Ligandability Evaluation of WD40 Repeat-Containing Proteins. Ackloo S, Li F, Szewczyk M, Seitova A, Loppnau P, Zeng H, Xu J, Ahmad S, Arnautova YA, Baghaie AJ, Beldar S, Bolotokova A, Centrella PA, Chau I, Clark MA, Cuozzo JW, Dehghani-Tafti S, Disch JS, Dong A, Dumas A, Feng JA, Ghiabi P, Gibson E, Gilmer J, Goldman B, Green SR, Guie MA, Guilinger JP, Harms N, Herasymenko O, Houliston S, Hutchinson A, Kearnes S, Keefe AD, Kimani SW, Kramer T, Kutera M, Kwak HA, Lento C, Li Y, Liu J, Loup J, Machado RAC, Mulhern CJ, Perveen S, Righetto GL, Riley P, Shrestha S, Sigel EA, Silva M, Sintchak MD, Slakman BL, Taylor RD, Thompson J, Torng W, Underkoffler C, von Rechenberg M, Walsh RT, Watson I, Wilson DJ, Wolf E, Yadav M, Yazdi AK, Zhang J, Zhang Y, Santhakumar V, Edwards AM, Barsyte-Lovejoy D, Schapira M, Brown PJ, Halabelian L, Arrowsmith CH. J Med Chem. 2025 Jan 23;68(2):1092-1112. doi: 10.1021/acs.jmedchem.4c02010. Epub 2024 Nov 4. PubMed 39495097.
Backbone
  Vector backbone: pBiT3.1-C
  Backbone manufacturer: Promega
  Vector type: Mammalian Expression
  Selectable markers: Neomycin (select with G418)
Growth in bacteria
  Bacterial resistance: Kanamycin, 50 μg/mL
  Growth temperature: 37°C
  Growth strain: DH5alpha
  Copy number: High Copy
Gene/Insert
  Gene/Insert name: WDR12:M1-A423
  Species: H. sapiens (human)
  Insert size (bp): 1269
  Mutation: wild type
  Entrez Gene: WDR12 (a.k.a. YTM1)
  Promoter: CMV
  Tag / fusion protein: GSSGGSSGVSGWRLFKKIS (C terminal on insert)
  Cloning method: Ligation Independent Cloning
  Sequencing primers: 5′ T7; 3′ TTGCTCAGCGGTGGCAGCAG
Resource information
  A portion of this plasmid was derived from a plasmid made by: Mammalian Gene Collection (BC008082)
Terms and licenses: Academic/Nonprofit Terms; Industry Terms: Not Available to Industry
Depositor comments: 5' Cloning Site: EcoR1 (not destroyed), 3' Cloning Site: Xho1 (not destroyed).
How to cite: pBiT3.1-C_WDR12:1-423 was a gift from Cheryl Arrowsmith (Addgene plasmid # 211033 ; http://n2t.net/addgene:211033 ; RRID:Addgene_211033)
