[The description below was written by a language model from this plasmid's Addgene catalogue record and pLannotate feature annotations shown in this document.]
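Description:
pBiT3.1-C_WDR12:1-423 is a mammalian expression plasmid built on Promega's pBiT3.1-C backbone, carrying wild-type, full-length human WDR12 (residues M1 to A423, a 1,269 bp open reading frame derived from a Mammalian Gene Collection clone). WDR12 is a WD40-repeat protein and a component of the PeBoW complex, which is needed for maturation of 28S and 5.8S rRNA and formation of the 60S ribosomal subunit. The coding sequence was inserted by ligation-independent cloning between EcoRI and XhoI sites that remain intact. It is fused at its C terminus, through a short glycine/serine linker, to the HiBiT peptide, the small fragment of split NanoLuc luciferase that generates luminescence when it binds the complementary LgBiT subunit.

Expression is driven by the CMV immediate-early enhancer and promoter, followed by a chimeric β-globin/immunoglobulin intron that promotes efficient mRNA processing, and is terminated by an SV40 polyadenylation signal. A T7 promoter lies just upstream of the insert and serves as a sequencing primer site. The plasmid replicates in E. coli from a high-copy ColE1/pUC-type origin and is selected with kanamycin through an EM7-driven neo (nptII) gene, which is preceded by a single annotated loxP site. The catalogue lists neomycin/G418 as the mammalian selectable marker, but the feature table shows only the bacterial EM7 promoter on neo. It also shows a separate SV40 promoter-driven blasticidin S deaminase cassette with a synthetic poly(A) signal, so the two sources differ on mammalian selection.

The plasmid was deposited with a study assessing the ligandability of WD40-repeat proteins, and the HiBiT tag allows luminescent quantification of WDR12 in cells. The record does not specify the assays in which it was used.
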