Features (pLannotate 1.2.2; 17 found; start..end, strand, type, name):
     24..105     -  polyA_signal   SV40 poly(A) signal: SV40 polyadenylation signal
    128..211     -  CDS            large T antigen (fragment): large T antigen from SV40 (simian virus 40)
    276..641     +  enhancer       CMV enhancer: human cytomegalovirus immediate early enhancer
    643..842     +  promoter       CMV promoter: human cytomegalovirus (CMV) immediate early promoter
    981..1113    +  intron         chimeric intron: chimera between introns from human β-globin and immunoglobulin heavy chain genes
   1157..1175    +  promoter       T7 promoter: promoter for bacteriophage T7 RNA polymerase
   1243..2511    +  CDS            WDR12 (sequence withheld): WDR12_HUMAN - Experimental evidence at protein level: Swiss-Prot protein existence level 1. Component of the PeBoW complex, which is required for maturation of 28S and 5.8S ribosomal RNAs and formation of the 60S ribosome. From Homo sapiens (Human).
   2607..2634    +  CDS            SET1 (fragment): solubility-enhancement tag derived from T7 phage gene 10B
   2660..2781    -  polyA_signal   SV40 poly(A) signal: SV40 polyadenylation signal
   2804..2872    -  CDS            large T antigen (fragment): large T antigen from SV40 (simian virus 40)
   2896..2929    +  protein_bind   loxP: Cre-mediated recombination occurs in the 8-bp core sequence (GCATACAT). Cre recombinase
   2939..2986    +  promoter       EM7 promoter: synthetic bacterial promoter&nbsp
   3018..3809    +  CDS            neo: KKA2_KLEPN - Also known as kan, nptII. Experimental evidence at protein level: Swiss-Prot protein existence level 1. Resistance to kanamycin, neomycin, paromomycin, ribostamycin, butirosin and gentamicin B. From Klebsiella pneumoniae.
   3970..4558    -  rep_origin     ori: high-copy-number ColE1/pMB1/pBR322/pUC origin of replication
   4684..4732    -  polyA_signal   poly(A) signal: synthetic polyadenylation signal
   4756..5154    -  CDS            BSD: blasticidin S deaminase; Aspergillus terreus BSD; confers resistance to blasticidin
   5185..5542    -  promoter       SV40 promoter: SV40 enhancer and early promoter
>Addgene plasmid #211033 | pBiT3.1-C_WDR12:1-423 | addgene full sequence | sequence record 423375 | Addgene NGS Result
AAGACGCGTTAATTAAGACGTCGGCAGTGAAAAAAATGCTTTATTTGTGAAATTTGTGATGCTATTGCTT
TATTTGTAACCATTATAAGCTGCAATAAACAAGTTAACAACAACAATTGCATTCATTTTATGTTTCAGGT
TCAGGGGGAGGTGTGGGAGGTTTTTTAAAGCAAGTAAAACCTCTACAAATGTGGTATGGCTGATTATGAT
CCGCGGCCGCAATACGTCGACGTTATCAGCTGACTTCGTACGAGAGCCTAGGATTATGGCGCGCCACTAG
TTATTAATAGTAATCAATTACGGGGTCATTAGTTCATAGCCCATATATGGAGTTCCGCGTTACATAACTT
ACGGTAAATGGCCCGCCTGGCTGACCGCCCAACGACCCCCGCCCATTGACGTCAATAATGACGTATGTTC
CCATAGTAACGCCAATAGGGACTTTCCATTGACGTCAATGGGTGGAGTATTTACGGTAAACTGCCCACTT
GGCAGTACATCAAGTGTATCATATGCCAAGTCCGCCCCCTATTGACGTCAATGACGGTAAATGGCCCGCC
TGGCATTATGCCCAGTACATGACCTTACGGGACTTTCCTACTTGGCAGTACATCTACGTATTAGTCATCG
CTATTACCATGGTGATGCGGTTTTGGCAGTACACCAATGGGCGTGGATAGCGGTTTGACTCACGGGGATT
TCCAAGTCTCCACCCCATTGACGTCAATGGGAGTTTGTTTTGGCACCAAAATCAACGGGACTTTCCAAAA
TGTCGTAATAACCCCGCCCCGTTGACGCAAATGGGCGGTAGGCGTGTACGGTGGGAGGTCTATATAAGCA
GAGCTGGTTTAGTGAACCGTCAGATCACTAGAATCTTTATTGCGGTAGTTTATCACAGTTAAATTGCTAA
CGCAGTCAGTGCTTCTGACACAACAGTCTCGAACTTAAGCTGCAGAAGTTGGTCGTGAGGCACTGGGCAG
GTAAGTATCAAGGTTACAAGACAGGTTTAAGGAGACCAATAGAAACTGGGCTTGTCGAGACAGAGAAGAC
TCTTGCGTTTCTGATAGGCACCTATTGGTCTTACTGACATCCACTTTGCCTTTCTCTCCACAGGTGTCCA
CTCCCAGTTCAATTACAGCTCTTAAGGCTAGAGTATTAATACGACTCACTATAGGGGCGATCGCAACAAG
CTTCGGGAAGATCTGGAGCTAGCGGCGGGGGATCCGGTGGGAATTCGACACC
[1269 nt withheld, positions 1243-2511]
GGCTCGAGCGGTGGGAGCTCCGGTGTGAGCGGCTGGCGGCTGTTCAAGAAGATTAGCTAAGTTTAAACGG
CCGCGACTCTAGACTGCAGGCATGCAAGCTGATTTGGCTGCTGCCACCGCTGAGCAAGGCCGCTTCGAGC
AGACATGATAAGATACATTGATGAGTTTGGACAAACCACAACTAGAATGCAGTGAAAAAAATGCTTTATT
TGTGAAATTTGTGATGCTATTGCTTTATTTGTAACCATTATAAGCTGCAATAAACAAGTTAACAACAACA
ATTGCATTCATTTTATGTTTCAGGTTCAGGGGGAGATGTGGGAGGTTTTTTTAAGCAAGTAAAACCTCTA
CAAATGTGGTAAAATCTTAATTAAGACTTCTAATATAACTTCGTATAGCATACATTATACGAAGTTATGG
TTCCACTGTTGACAATTAATCATCGGCATAGTATATCGGCATAGTATAATACGACAAGGTGAGGAACTAA
ACCCAGGAGGCAGATCATGATTGAACAAGATGGATTGCACGCAGGTTCTCCGGCCGCTTGGGTGGAGAGG
CTATTCGGCTATGACTGGGCACAACAGACAATCGGCTGCTCTGATGCCGCCGTGTTCCGGCTGTCAGCGC
AGGGGCGCCCGGTTCTTTTTGTCAAGACCGACCTGTCCGGTGCCCTGAATGAACTGCAGGACGAGGCAGC
GCGGCTATCGTGGCTGGCCACGACGGGCGTTCCTTGCGCAGCTGTGCTCGACGTTGTCACTGAAGCGGGA
AGGGACTGGCTGCTATTGGGCGAAGTGCCGGGGCAGGATCTCCTGTCATCTCACCTTGCTCCTGCCGAGA
AAGTATCCATCATGGCTGATGCAATGCGGCGGCTGCATACGCTTGATCCGGCTACCTGCCCATTCGACCA
CCAAGCGAAACATCGCATCGAGCGAGCACGTACTCGGATGGAAGCCGGTCTTGTCGATCAGGATGATCTG
GACGAAGAGCATCAGGGGCTCGCGCCAGCCGAACTGTTCGCCAGGCTCAAGGCGCGCATGCCCGACGGCG
AGGATCTCGTCGTGACCCATGGCGATGCCTGCTTGCCGAATATCATGGTGGAAAATGGCCGCTTTTCTGG
ATTCATCGACTGTGGCCGGCTGGGTGTGGCGGACCGCTATCAGGACATAGCGTTGGCTACCCGTGATATT
GCTGAAGAGCTTGGCGGCGAATGGGCTGACCGCTTCCTCGTGCTTTACGGTATCGCCGCTCCCGATTCGC
AGCGCATCGCCTTCTATCGCCTTCTTGACGAGTTCTTCTGATTCGAAATGACCGACCAAGCGACGCCCAA
CCGGTATCAGCTCACTCAAAGGCGGTAATACGGTTATCCACAGAATCAGGGGATAACGCAGGAAAGAACA
TGTGAGCAAAAGGCCAGCAAAAGGCCAGGAACCGTAAAAAGGCCGCGTTGCTGGCGTTTTTCCATAGGCT
CCGCCCCCCTGACGAGCATCACAAAAATCGACGCTCAAGTCAGAGGTGGCGAAACCCGACAGGACTATAA
AGATACCAGGCGTTTCCCCCTGGAAGCTCCCTCGTGCGCTCTCCTGTTCCGACCCTGCCGCTTACCGGAT
ACCTGTCCGCCTTTCTCCCTTCGGGAAGCGTGGCGCTTTCTCATAGCTCACGCTGTAGGTATCTCAGTTC
GGTGTAGGTCGTTCGCTCCAAGCTGGGCTGTGTGCACGAACCCCCCGTTCAGCCCGACCGCTGCGCCTTA
TCCGGTAACTATCGTCTTGAGTCCAACCCGGTAAGACACGACTTATCGCCACTGGCAGCAGCCACTGGTA
ACAGGATTAGCAGAGCGAGGTATGTAGGCGGTGCTACAGAGTTCTTGAAGTGGTGGCCTAACTACGGCTA
CACTAGAAGGACAGTATTTGGTATCTGCGCTCTGCTGAAGCCAGTTACCTTCGGAAAAAGAGTTGGTAGC
TCTTGATCCGGCAAACAAACCACCGCTGGTAGCGGTGGTTTTTTTGTTTGCAAGCAGCAGATTACGCGCA
GAAAAAAAGGATTTCAAGAAGATCCTTTGATCTTTTCTACGGGGTCTGACGCTCAGTGGAACGAAAACTC
ACGTTAAGGGATTTTGGTCATGAGATTATCAAAAAGGATCTTCACCTAGATCCTTTTATAGTCCGGAATC
GTCACACAAAAAACCAACACACAGATGTAATGAAAATAAAGATATTTTATTGCGGCCATCGTGATGGCTA
GAGTTTAGCCCTCCCACACATAACCAGAGGGCAGCAATTCACGAATCCCAACTGCCGTCGGCTGTCCATC
ACTGTCCTTCACTATGGCTTTGATCCCAGGATGCAGATCGAGAAGCACCTGTCGGCACCGTCCGCAGGGG
CTCAAGATGCCCCTGTTCTCATTTCCGATCGCGACGATACAAGTCAGGTTGCCAGCTGCCGCAGCAGCAG
CAGTGCCCAGCACCACGAGTTCTGCACAAGGTCCCCCAGTAAAATGATATACATTGACACCAGTGAAGAT
GCGGCCGTCGCTAGAGAGAGCTGCGCTGGCGACGCTGTAGTCTTCAGAGATGGGGATGCTGTTGATTGTA
GCCGTTGCTCTTTCAATGAGGGTGGATTCTTCTTGAGACAAAGGCTTGGCCATGGTGGCGCTAGTGTCAG
AAGAATCGAGCTTTTTGCAAAAGCCTAGGCCTCCAAAAAAGCCTCCTCACTACTTCTGGAATAGCTCAGA
GGCCGAGGCGGCCTCGGCCTCTGCATAAATAAAAAAAATTAGTCAGCCATGGGGCGGAGAATGGGCGGAA
CTGGGCGGAGTTAGGGGCGGGATGGGCGGAGTTAGGGGCGGGACTATGGTTGCTGACTAATTGAGATGCA
TGCTTTGCATACTTCTGCCTGCTGGGGAGCCTGGGGACTTTCCACACCTGGTTGCTGACTAATTGAGATG
CATGCTTTGCATACTTCTGCCTGCTGGGGAGCCTGGGGACTTTCCACACCCTAACTGACACACATTCCAC
AGCTGGTTCTTTCCGCCTCAGAAGGTACCTAACCAAGTTCCTCTTTCAGAGGTTATTTCAGGCCATGGTG
CTGCGC
