>Addgene plasmid #211033 | pBiT3.1-C_WDR12:1-423 | depositor partial sequence | sequence record 411546 | Insert sequence
[1269 nt withheld, positions 1-1269]
